Addgene plasmid #159971: AAV-Synapsin-mTurquoise2-optop38i3-WPRE
Purpose: optogenetic p38 inhibitor with RET to LOV2 to increase sensitivity
Depositing lab: Michael Courtney. Depositing organization: Turku Bioscience Centre. Publication: Resonance energy transfer sensitises and monitors in situ switching of LOV2-based optogenetic actuators. Li LL, Klein FM, Li Greci L, Popinigis A, Freudenberg F, Courtney MJ. Nat Commun. 2020 Oct 9;11(1):5107. doi: 10.1038/s41467-020-18816-8. PubMed 33037199.
Backbone
  Vector backbone: AAV
  Backbone size w/o insert (bp): 4543
  Vector type: Mammalian Expression, AAV
Growth in bacteria
  Bacterial resistance: Ampicillin, 100 μg/mL
  Growth temperature: 37°C
  Growth strain: NEB Stable
  Copy number: High Copy
Gene/Insert
  Gene/Insert name: mTurquoise2-optop38i3
  Species: Synthetic
  Insert size (bp): 1250
  Mutation: synthetic
  Promoter: hSyn1
  Cloning method: Restriction Enzyme; 5′ cloning site multiple; modular (not destroyed); 3′ cloning site multiple; modular (unknown if destroyed)
  Sequencing primers: 5′ 3'Syn-fwd; 3′ WPRE-
Resource information
  A portion of this plasmid was derived from a plasmid made by: optop38i was derived from Addgene plasmid 89749.
Terms and licenses: Academic/Nonprofit Terms; Industry Terms: Not Available to Industry
Depositor comments: Constructs are multipart, modular and generated iteratively.
How to cite: AAV-Synapsin-mTurquoise2-optop38i3-WPRE was a gift from Michael Courtney (Addgene plasmid # 159971 ; http://n2t.net/addgene:159971 ; RRID:Addgene_159971)
