[The description below was written by a language model from this plasmid's Addgene catalogue record and pLannotate feature annotations shown in this document.]
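Description:
AAV-Synapsin-mTurquoise2-optop38i3-WPRE is an adeno-associated virus transfer plasmid for neuron-directed mammalian expression of a light-controlled inhibitor of p38 signalling. It is maintained in bacteria through a high-copy ColE1/pUC-type origin and an ampicillin resistance gene (β-lactamase with its own promoter). The backbone also carries an f1 phage origin and small remnants of pBR322 bom and rop sequences. The expression cassette lies between AAV2 inverted terminal repeats, which allow it to be packaged into recombinant AAV particles. The annotation detects a complete ITR on the 3′ side but only short fragments on the 5′ side. A recombination-reducing growth strain is recorded, which fits with the presence of these repeats.

Within the ITRs, the human synapsin I promoter drives neuron-specific transcription of a synthetic fusion of about 1.25 kb. It begins with the cyan fluorescent protein mTurquoise2, followed by a short linker derived from a multiple cloning site and then the optop38i3 module. The automated annotation labels part of this module as miniSOG. That is most likely a homology hit to the LOV2 photosensory domain named in the record, since miniSOG is itself derived from a phototropin LOV2 domain. According to the stated purpose, mTurquoise2 acts as a resonance energy transfer donor to LOV2, which increases the actuator's sensitivity to light. The record does not detail the inhibitory element itself, noting only that optop38i came from an earlier plasmid. Downstream, a WPRE enhances transcript stability and expression, and a human growth hormone polyadenylation signal terminates the message. The construct is suited to optogenetic inhibition of p38 in neurons, by transfection or by AAV delivery.
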