Features (pLannotate 1.2.2; 17 found; start..end, strand, type, name):
     12..39      +  repeat_region  AAV2 ITR (fragment): inverted terminal repeat of adeno-associated virus serotype 2 inverted
     68..95      +  repeat_region  AAV2 ITR (fragment): inverted terminal repeat of adeno-associated virus serotype 2 inverted
    175..622     +  promoter       hSyn promoter: human synapsin I promoter; confers neuron-specific expression (Kügler et al., 2003)
    658..1374    +  CDS            mTurquoise2: mTurquoise2 is a basic (constitutively fluorescent) cyan fluorescent protein published in 2012, derived from Aequorea victoria. It is reported to be a rapidly-maturing monomer with very low acid sensitivity.
   1375..1409    +  misc_feature   MCS (fragment): multiple cloning site
   1432..1749    +  CDS            miniSOG: miniSOG is a basic (constitutively fluorescent) cyan fluorescent protein published in 2011, derived from Arabidopsis thaliana. It requires the cofactor flavin for fluorescence.
   1909..2497    +  misc_feature   WPRE: woodchuck hepatitis virus posttranscriptional regulatory element
   2505..2523    +  misc_feature   MCS (fragment): multiple cloning site
   2527..3003    +  polyA_signal   hGH poly(A) signal: human growth hormone polyadenylation signal
   3043..3183    +  repeat_region  AAV2 ITR: inverted terminal repeat of adeno-associated virus serotype 2 inverted
   3188..3239    -  misc_feature   bom (fragment): basis of mobility region from pBR322
   3258..3713    +  rep_origin     f1 ori (sequence partly withheld): f1 bacteriophage origin of replication; arrow indicates direction of (+) strand synthesis
   3714..3763    -  misc_feature   bom (fragment): basis of mobility region from pBR322
   3865..3900    -  CDS            rop (fragment): Rop protein, which maintains plasmids at low copy number; rop
   3995..4099    +  promoter       AmpR promoter: bla
   4100..4960    +  CDS            AmpR: β-lactamase; bla; confers resistance to ampicillin, carbenicillin, and related antibiotics
   5131..5719    +  rep_origin     ori: high-copy-number ColE1/pMB1/pBR322/pUC origin of replication
>Addgene plasmid #159971 | AAV-Synapsin-mTurquoise2-optop38i3-WPRE | addgene full sequence | sequence record 315055 | Addgene NGS Result
CCTGCAGGCAGCTGCGCGCTCGCTCGCTCACTGAGGCCGCCCGGGCGTCGGGCGACCTTTGGTCGCCCGG
CCTCAGTGAGCGAGCGAGCGCGCAGAGAGGGAGTGGCCAACTCCATCACTAGGGGTTCCTGCGGCCGCAC
GCGTGTGTCTAGACTGCAGAGGGCCCTGCGTATGAGTGCAAGTGGGTTTTAGGACCAGGATGAGGCGGGG
TGGGGGTGCCTACCTGACGACCGACCCCGACCCACTGGACAAGCACCCAACCCCCATTCCCCAAATTGCG
CATCCCCTATCAGAGAGGGGGAGGGGAAACAGGATGCGGCGAGGCGCGTGCGCACTGCCAGCTTCAGCAC
CGCGGACAGTGCCTTCGCCCCCGCCTGGCGGCGCGCGCCACCGCCGCCTCAGCACTGAAGGCGCGCTGAC
GTCACTCGCCGGTCCCCCGCAAACTCCCCTTCCCGGCCACCTTGGTCGCGTCCGCGCCGCCGCCGGCCCA
GCCGGACCGCACCACGCGAGGCGCGAGATAGGGGGGCACGGGCGCGACCATCTGCGCTGCGGCGCCGGCG
ACTCAGCGCTGCCTCAGTCTGCGGTGGGCAGCGGAGGAGTCGTGTCGTGCCTGAGAGCGCAGTCGAGAAG
GTACAGCTAGCGCTACCGGTCGCCACCATGGTGAGCAAGGGCGAGGAGCTGTTCACCGGGGTGGTGCCCA
TCCTGGTCGAGCTGGACGGCGACGTAAACGGCCACAAGTTCAGCGTGTCCGGCGAGGGCGAGGGCGATGC
CACCTACGGCAAGCTGACCCTGAAGTTCATCTGCACCACCGGCAAGCTGCCCGTGCCCTGGCCCACCCTC
GTGACCACCCTGTCCTGGGGCGTGCAGTGCTTCGCCCGCTACCCCGACCACATGAAGCAGCACGACTTCT
TCAAGTCCGCCATGCCCGAAGGCTACGTCCAGGAGCGCACCATCTTCTTCAAGGACGACGGCAACTACAA
GACCCGCGCCGAGGTGAAGTTCGAGGGCGACACCCTGGTGAACCGCATCGAGCTGAAGGGCATCGACTTC
AAGGAGGACGGCAACATCCTGGGGCACAAGCTGGAGTACAACTACTTTAGCGACAACGTCTATATCACCG
CCGACAAGCAGAAGAACGGCATCAAGGCCAACTTCAAGATCCGCCACAACATCGAGGACGGCGGCGTGCA
GCTCGCCGACCACTACCAGCAGAACACCCCCATCGGCGACGGCCCCGTGCTGCTGCCCGACAACCACTAC
CTGAGCACCCAGTCCAAGCTTAGCAAAGACCCCAACGAGAAGCGCGATCACATGGTCCTGCTGGAGTTCG
TGACCGCCGCCGGGATCACTCTCGGCATGGACGAGCTGTACAAGTCCGGACTCAGATCTCGAGCTCAAGC
TTCGAATTCACTGGCAACAACACTGGAGAGAATCGAGAAAAACTTCGTCATCACCGACCCTAGACTGCCC
GATAATCCTATCATCTTCGCCTCCGACTCATTTCTCCAGCTCACTGAGTACTCTCGGGAGGAAATTCTGG
GCCGGAATTGCCGGTTCCTCCAGGGACCTGAAACCGATAGAGCCACTGTCCGAAAAATCCGGGATGCCAT
CGACAATCAGACTGAGGTGACCGTCCAGCTCATCAATTACACCAAATCTGGCAAAAAATTCTGGAACCTG
TTCCACCTCCAGCCTATGAGAGATCAGAAGGGCGACGTCCAGTACTTTATTGGCGTCCAGCTGGATGGAA
CTGAACATGTGAGGGACGCTGCAGAACGAGAGGGCGTGATGCTCATCAAAAAAACCGCCGAAAACATCGA
TGAGGCCGCTAAAGAGCTGTCTAGAAAGCGGAAGAAGGACCTGCGGATCTCCTGCATGTTCTAGGATCCG
CGGCCGCTAGATAACTGAAATCAACCTCTGGATTACAAAATTTGTGAAAGATTGACTGGTATTCTTAACT
ATGTTGCTCCTTTTACGCTATGTGGATACGCTGCTTTAATGCCTTTGTATCATGCTATTGCTTCCCGTAT
GGCCTTCATTTTCTCCTCCTTGTATAAATCCTGGTTGCTGTCTCTTTATGAGGAGTTGTGGCCCGTTGTC
AGGCAACGTGGCGTGGTGTGCACTGTGTTTGCTGACGCAACCCCCACTGGTTGGGGCATTGCCACCACCT
GTCAGCTCCTTTCCGGGACTTTCGCTTTCCCCCTCCCTATTGCCACGGCGGAACTCATCGCCGCCTGCCT
TGCCCGCTGCTGGACAGGGGCTCGGCTGTTGGGCACTGACAATTCCGTGGTGTTGTCGGGGAAATCATCG
TCCTTTCCTTGGCTGCTCGCCTATGTTGCCACCTGGATTCTGCGCGGGACGTCCTTCTGCTACGTCCCTT
CGGCCCTCAATCCAGCGGACCTTCCTTCCCGCGGCCTGCTGCCGGCTCTGCGGCCTCTTCCGCGTCTTCG
CCTTCGCCCTCAGACGAGTCGGATCTCCCTTTGGGCCGCCTCCCCGCATCGATTGTACCGCGGGCCCGGG
ATCTACGGGTGGCATCCCTGTGACCCCTCCCCAGTGCCTCTCCTGGCCCTGGAAGTTGCCACTCCAGTGC
CCACCAGCCTTGTCCTAATAAAATTAAGTTGCATCATTTTGTCTGACTAGGTGTCCTTCTATAATATTAT
GGGGTGGAGGGGGGTGGTATGGAGCAAGGGGCAAGTTGGGAAGACAACCTGTAGGGCCTGCGGGGTCTAT
TGGGAACCAAGCTGGAGTGCAGTGGCACAATCTTGGCTCACTGCAATCTCCGCCTCCTGGGTTCAAGCGA
TTCTCCTGCCTCAGCCTCCCGAGTTGTTGGGATTCCAGGCATGCATGACCAGGCTCAGCTAATTTTTGTT
TTTTTGGTAGAGACGGGGTTTCACCATATTGGCCAGGCTGGTCTCCAACTCCTAATCTCAGGTGATCTAC
CCACCTTGGCCTCCCAAATTGCTGGGATTACAGGCGTGAACCACTGCTCCCTTCCCTGTCCTTCTGATTT
TGTAGGTAACCACGTGCGGACCGAGCGGCCGCAGGAACCCCTAGTGATGGAGTTGGCCACTCCCTCTCTG
CGCGCTCGCTCGCTCACTGAGGCCGGGCGACCAAAGGTCGCCCGACGCCCGGGCTTTGCCCGGGCGGCCT
CAGTGAGCGAGCGAGCGCGCAGCTGCCTGCAGGGGCGCCTGATGCGGTATTTTCTCCTTACGCATCTGTG
CGGTATTTCACACCGCATA
[95 nt withheld, positions 3240-3334]
T
[46 nt withheld, positions 3336-3381]
C
[141 nt withheld, positions 3383-3523]
CCTTTGACGTTGGAGTCCACGTTCTTT
[37 nt withheld, positions 3551-3587]
ACTCTATCTCGGGCTATTCTTTTGATTTATAAGGGATTTTGCCGATTTCGGTCTATTGGTTAAAAAATGA
GCTGATTTAACAAAAATTTAACGCGAATTTTAACAAAATATTAACGTTTACAATTTTATGGTGCACTCTC
AGTACAATCTGCTCTGATGCCGCATAGTTAAGCCAGCCCCGACACCCGCCAACACCCGCTGACGCGCCCT
GACGGGCTTGTCTGCTCCCGGCATCCGCTTACAGACAAGCTGTGACCGTCTCCGGGAGCTGCATGTGTCA
GAGGTTTTCACCGTCATCACCGAAACGCGCGAGACGAAAGGGCCTCGTGATACGCCTATTTTTATAGGTT
AATGTCATGATAATAATGGTTTCTTAGACGTCAGGTGGCACTTTTCGGGGAAATGTGCGCGGAACCCCTA
TTTGTTTATTTTTCTAAATACATTCAAATATGTATCCGCTCATGAGACAATAACCCTGATAAATGCTTCA
ATAATATTGAAAAAGGAAGAGTATGAGTATTCAACATTTCCGTGTCGCCCTTATTCCCTTTTTTGCGGCA
TTTTGCCTTCCTGTTTTTGCTCACCCAGAAACGCTGGTGAAAGTAAAAGATGCTGAAGATCAGTTGGGTG
CACGAGTGGGTTACATCGAACTGGATCTCAACAGCGGTAAGATCCTTGAGAGTTTTCGCCCCGAAGAACG
TTTTCCAATGATGAGCACTTTTAAAGTTCTGCTATGTGGCGCGGTATTATCCCGTATTGACGCCGGGCAA
GAGCAACTCGGTCGCCGCATACACTATTCTCAGAATGACTTGGTTGAGTACTCACCAGTCACAGAAAAGC
ATCTTACGGATGGCATGACAGTAAGAGAATTATGCAGTGCTGCCATAACCATGAGTGATAACACTGCGGC
CAACTTACTTCTGACAACGATCGGAGGACCGAAGGAGCTAACCGCTTTTTTGCACAACATGGGGGATCAT
GTAACTCGCCTTGATCGTTGGGAACCGGAGCTGAATGAAGCCATACCAAACGACGAGCGTGACACCACGA
TGCCTGTAGCAATGGCAACAACGTTGCGCAAACTATTAACTGGCGAACTACTTACTCTAGCTTCCCGGCA
ACAATTAATAGACTGGATGGAGGCGGATAAAGTTGCAGGACCACTTCTGCGCTCGGCCCTTCCGGCTGGC
TGGTTTATTGCTGATAAATCTGGAGCCGGTGAGCGTGGGTCTCGCGGTATCATTGCAGCACTGGGGCCAG
ATGGTAAGCCCTCCCGTATCGTAGTTATCTACACGACGGGGAGTCAGGCAACTATGGATGAACGAAATAG
ACAGATCGCTGAGATAGGTGCCTCACTGATTAAGCATTGGTAACTGTCAGACCAAGTTTACTCATATATA
CTTTAGATTGATTTAAAACTTCATTTTTAATTTAAAAGGATCTAGGTGAAGATCCTTTTTGATAATCTCA
TGACCAAAATCCCTTAACGTGAGTTTTCGTTCCACTGAGCGTCAGACCCCGTAGAAAAGATCAAAGGATC
TTCTTGAGATCCTTTTTTTCTGCGCGTAATCTGCTGCTTGCAAACAAAAAAACCACCGCTACCAGCGGTG
GTTTGTTTGCCGGATCAAGAGCTACCAACTCTTTTTCCGAAGGTAACTGGCTTCAGCAGAGCGCAGATAC
CAAATACTGTTCTTCTAGTGTAGCCGTAGTTAGGCCACCACTTCAAGAACTCTGTAGCACCGCCTACATA
CCTCGCTCTGCTAATCCTGTTACCAGTGGCTGCTGCCAGTGGCGATAAGTCGTGTCTTACCGGGTTGGAC
TCAAGACGATAGTTACCGGATAAGGCGCAGCGGTCGGGCTGAACGGGGGGTTCGTGCACACAGCCCAGCT
TGGAGCGAACGACCTACACCGAACTGAGATACCTACAGCGTGAGCTATGAGAAAGCGCCACGCTTCCCGA
AGGGAGAAAGGCGGACAGGTATCCGGTAAGCGGCAGGGTCGGAACAGGAGAGCGCACGAGGGAGCTTCCA
GGGGGAAACGCCTGGTATCTTTATAGTCCTGTCGGGTTTCGCCACCTCTGACTTGAGCGTCGATTTTTGT
GATGCTCGTCAGGGGGGCGGAGCCTATGGAAAAACGCCAGCAACGCGGCCTTTTTACGGTTCCTGGCCTT
TTGCTGGCCTTTTGCTCACATGT
